Addgene plasmid #206322: pBstSK+IRES-V5-IPpoI (mutant)
Purpose: A plasmid that facilitates production of mRNA encoding V5 epitope tagged catalytically dead I-PpoI
Depositing lab: Brian McStay. Depositing organization: University of Galway. Publication: A localized nucleolar DNA damage response facilitates recruitment of the homology-directed repair machinery independent of cell cycle stage. van Sluis M, McStay B. Genes Dev. 2015 Jun 1;29(11):1151-63. doi: 10.1101/gad.260703.115. Epub 2015 May 27. PubMed 26019174.
Backbone
  Vector backbone: pBluescript SK+
  Backbone manufacturer: Stratagene
  Backbone size w/o insert (bp): 3000
  Total vector size (bp): 4056
  Vector type: mRNA production
Growth in bacteria
  Bacterial resistance: Ampicillin, 100 μg/mL
  Growth temperature: 37°C
  Growth strain: DH5alpha
  Copy number: High Copy
Gene/Insert
  Gene/Insert name: IRES element-V5 epitope tag-mutated IPpoI open reading frame
  Species: Synthetic
  Insert size (bp): 1131
  Tag / fusion protein: V5-IPpoI fusion protein (mutant version) (N terminal on backbone)
  Cloning method: Restriction Enzyme; 5′ cloning site EcoRI (not destroyed); 3′ cloning site XbaI (not destroyed)
  Sequencing primers: 5′ T7; 3′ T3
Terms and licenses: Academic/Nonprofit Terms; Industry Terms: Not Available to Industry
How to cite: pBstSK+IRES-V5-IPpoI (mutant) was a gift from Brian McStay (Addgene plasmid # 206322 ; http://n2t.net/addgene:206322 ; RRID:Addgene_206322)
