[The description below was written by a language model from this plasmid's Addgene catalogue record and pLannotate feature annotations shown in this document.]
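Description:
pBstSK+IRES-V5-IPpoI (mutant) is a 4,056 bp in vitro transcription template built on the pBluescript SK+ phagemid backbone. It is intended for producing mRNA rather than for direct expression from the plasmid in cells. It is propagated in E. coli as a high-copy plasmid through its ColE1/pUC-type origin and is selected with ampicillin via the β-lactamase gene and its native promoter. The backbone also retains the f1 origin for single-stranded DNA production, along with remnants of the lacZα region, lac promoter/operator and the split multiple cloning site, which is interrupted by the insert.

The roughly 1.1 kb synthetic insert was cloned between EcoRI and XbaI. It sits in the sense orientation downstream of the T7 promoter, with the T3 promoter facing it from the opposite side. T7 RNA polymerase therefore generates a transcript that begins with the encephalomyocarditis virus IRES, followed by an N-terminal V5 epitope tag fused to the open reading frame of I-PpoI, the Physarum polycephalum homing endonuclease that cuts a target sequence in ribosomal DNA. The IRES allows cap-independent translation of the transcript once it is introduced into cells, and the V5 tag allows detection of the protein. According to the record, this version encodes a catalytically dead I-PpoI, although the specific mutation is not stated. Its natural role is as a non-cutting negative control for an active-enzyme counterpart in experiments that use transfected I-PpoI mRNA to introduce double-strand breaks in rDNA and study the nucleolar DNA damage response.
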