Features (pLannotate 1.2.2; 16 found; start..end, strand, type, name):
     30..458     -  rep_origin     f1 ori (sequence partly withheld): f1 bacteriophage origin of replication; arrow indicates direction of (+) strand synthesis
    463..618     -  CDS            lacZα (fragment): LacZα fragment of β-galactosidase; lacZ fragment
    626..644     +  promoter       T7 promoter: promoter for bacteriophage T7 RNA polymerase
    653..707     -  misc_feature   MCS (fragment): pBluescript multiple cloning site
    809..1271    +  misc_feature   IRES: internal ribosome entry site (IRES) of the encephalomyocarditis virus (EMCV)
   1288..1329    +  CDS            V5 tag: epitope tag from simian virus 5
   1333..1821    +  CDS            PPO1_PHYPO: Experimental evidence at protein level: Swiss-Prot protein existence level 1. Mediates the homing of a group I intron in the ribosomal DNA. Makes a four-base staggered cut in its ribosomal DNA target sequence. From Physarum polycephalum (Slime mold).
   1826..1855    -  misc_feature   MCS (fragment): pBluescript multiple cloning site
   1868..1886    -  promoter       T3 promoter: promoter for bacteriophage T3 RNA polymerase
   1931..1947    -  protein_bind   lac operator: The lac repressor binds to the lac operator to inhibit transcription in E. coli. This inhibition can be relieved by adding lactose or isopropyl-β-D-thiogalactopyranoside (IPTG). lac repressor encoded by lacI
   1955..1985    -  promoter       lac promoter: promoter for the E. coli lac operon
   2000..2021    -  protein_bind   CAP binding site: CAP binding activates transcription in the presence of cAMP. E. coli catabolite activator protein
   2034..2126    -  CDS            lacI (fragment): lac repressor; lacI; The lac repressor binds to the lac operator to inhibit transcription in E. coli. This inhibition can be relieved by adding lactose or isopropyl-β-D-thiogalactopyranoside (IPTG).
   2309..2897    -  rep_origin     ori: high-copy-number ColE1/pMB1/pBR322/pUC origin of replication
   3068..3928    -  CDS            AmpR: β-lactamase; bla; confers resistance to ampicillin, carbenicillin, and related antibiotics
   3929..4033    -  promoter       AmpR promoter: bla
>Addgene plasmid #206322 | pBstSK+IRES-V5-IPpoI (mutant) | addgene full sequence | sequence record 405352 | Addgene NGS Result
CTAAATTGTAAGCGTTAATATTTTGTTAAAATTCGCGTTAAATTTTTGTTAAATCAGCTCATTTTTTAAC
CAATAGGCCGAAATCGGCAAAATCCCTTATAAATCAAAAGAATAGACCGAGATAGGGT
[37 nt withheld, positions 129-165]
AAAGAACGTGGACTCCAACGTCAAAGG
[49 nt withheld, positions 193-241]
T
[91 nt withheld, positions 243-333]
G
[124 nt withheld, positions 335-458]
CCCATTCGCCATTCAGGCTGCGCAACTGTTGGGAAGGGCGATCGGTGCGGGCCTCTTCGCTATTACGCCA
GCTGGCGAAAGGGGGATGTGCTGCAAGGCGATTAAGTTGGGTAACGCCAGGGTTTTCCCAGTCACGACGT
TGTAAAACGACGGCCAGTGAGCGCGCGTAATACGACTCACTATAGGGCGAATTGGGTACCGGGCCCCCCC
TCGAGGTCGACGGTATCGATAAGCTTGATATCGAATTCCGCCCCCCCCCCTAACGTTACTGGCCGAAGCC
GCTTGGAATAAGGCCGGTGTGCGTTTGTCTATATGTTATTTTCCACCATATTGCCGTCTTTTGGCAATGT
GAGGGCCCGGAAACCTGGCCCTGTCTTCTTGACGAGCATTCCTAGGGGTCTTTCCCCTCTCGCCAAAGGA
ATGCAAGGTCTGTTGAATGTCGTGAAGGAAGCAGTTCCTCTGGAAGCTTCTTGAAGACAAACAACGTCTG
TAGCGACCCTTTGCAGGCAGCGGAACCCCCCACCTGGCGACAGGTGCCTCTGCGGCCAAAAGCCACGTGT
ATAAGATACACCTGCAAAGGCGGCACAACCCCAGTGCCACGTTGTGAGTTGGATAGTTGTGGAAAGAGTC
AAATGGCTCTCCTCAAGCGTATTCAACAAGGGGCTGAAGGATGCCCAGAAGGTACCCCATTGTATGGGAT
CTGATCTGGGGCCTCGGTGCACATGCTTTACATGTGTTTAGTCGAGGTTAAAAAAACGTCTAGGCCCCCC
GAACCACGGGGACGTGGTTTTCCTTTGAAAAACACGATGATAATATGGCCACAACCATGGGTAAGCCTAT
CCCTAACCCTCTCCTCGGTCTCGATTCTACGCGCATGGCGCTCACCAATGCTCAAATCTTGGCTGTGATT
GACAGCTGGGAAGAAACAGTCGGTCAGTTTCCAGTGATAACGCACCATGTACCATTAGGTGGCGGTCTGC
AAGGAACGCTCCATTGTTACGAGATCCCCCTAGCAGCTCCTTATGGGGTTGGCTTTGCTAAGAATGGGCC
TACCCGCTGGCAATACAAACGGACAATCAATCAAGTCGTCCACAGATGGGGATCCCACACAGTCCCTTTT
CTATTAGAACCGGATAACATCAACGGCAAAACCTGCACAGCATCGGCGCTATGTCATAATACTCGATGCC
ACAATCCCTTGCACTTGTGCTGGGAGTCACTAGACGACAACAAAGGCAGAAACTGGTGCCCGGGTCCCAA
CGGGGGATGTGTCCATGCGGTGGTTTGTTTAAGGCAGGGTCCGTTGTACGGCCCGGGGGCGACTGTGGCA
GGTCCTCAACAAAGGGGCAGTCACTTTGTGGTATAAATCTAGAGCGGCCGCCACCGCGGTGGAGCTCCAG
CTTTTGTTCCCTTTAGTGAGGGTTAATTGCGCGCTTGGCGTAATCATGGTCATAGCTGTTTCCTGTGTGA
AATTGTTATCCGCTCACAATTCCACACAACATACGAGCCGGAAGCATAAAGTGTAAAGCCTGGGGTGCCT
AATGAGTGAGCTAACTCACATTAATTGCGTTGCGCTCACTGCCCGCTTTCCAGTCGGGAAACCTGTCGTG
CCAGCTGCATTAATGAATCGGCCAACGCGCGGGGAGAGGCGGTTTGCGTATTGGGCGCTCTTCCGCTTCC
TCGCTCACTGACTCGCTGCGCTCGGTCGTTCGGCTGCGGCGAGCGGTATCAGCTCACTCAAAGGCGGTAA
TACGGTTATCCACAGAATCAGGGGATAACGCAGGAAAGAACATGTGAGCAAAAGGCCAGCAAAAGGCCAG
GAACCGTAAAAAGGCCGCGTTGCTGGCGTTTTTCCATAGGCTCCGCCCCCCTGACGAGCATCACAAAAAT
CGACGCTCAAGTCAGAGGTGGCGAAACCCGACAGGACTATAAAGATACCAGGCGTTTCCCCCTGGAAGCT
CCCTCGTGCGCTCTCCTGTTCCGACCCTGCCGCTTACCGGATACCTGTCCGCCTTTCTCCCTTCGGGAAG
CGTGGCGCTTTCTCATAGCTCACGCTGTAGGTATCTCAGTTCGGTGTAGGTCGTTCGCTCCAAGCTGGGC
TGTGTGCACGAACCCCCCGTTCAGCCCGACCGCTGCGCCTTATCCGGTAACTATCGTCTTGAGTCCAACC
CGGTAAGACACGACTTATCGCCACTGGCAGCAGCCACTGGTAACAGGATTAGCAGAGCGAGGTATGTAGG
CGGTGCTACAGAGTTCTTGAAGTGGTGGCCTAACTACGGCTACACTAGAAGAACAGTATTTGGTATCTGC
GCTCTGCTGAAGCCAGTTACCTTCGGAAAAAGAGTTGGTAGCTCTTGATCCGGCAAACAAACCACCGCTG
GTAGCGGTGGTTTTTTTGTTTGCAAGCAGCAGATTACGCGCAGAAAAAAAGGATCTCAAGAAGATCCTTT
GATCTTTTCTACGGGGTCTGACGCTCAGTGGAACGAAAACTCACGTTAAGGGATTTTGGTCATGAGATTA
TCAAAAAGGATCTTCACCTAGATCCTTTTAAATTAAAAATGAAGTTTTAAATCAATCTAAAGTATATATG
AGTAAACTTGGTCTGACAGTTACCAATGCTTAATCAGTGAGGCACCTATCTCAGCGATCTGTCTATTTCG
TTCATCCATAGTTGCCTGACTCCCCGTCGTGTAGATAACTACGATACGGGAGGGCTTACCATCTGGCCCC
AGTGCTGCAATGATACCGCGAGACCCACGCTCACCGGCTCCAGATTTATCAGCAATAAACCAGCCAGCCG
GAAGGGCCGAGCGCAGAAGTGGTCCTGCAACTTTATCCGCCTCCATCCAGTCTATTAATTGTTGCCGGGA
AGCTAGAGTAAGTAGTTCGCCAGTTAATAGTTTGCGCAACGTTGTTGCCATTGCTACAGGCATCGTGGTG
TCACGCTCGTCGTTTGGTATGGCTTCATTCAGCTCCGGTTCCCAACGATCAAGGCGAGTTACATGATCCC
CCATGTTGTGCAAAAAAGCGGTTAGCTCCTTCGGTCCTCCGATCGTTGTCAGAAGTAAGTTGGCCGCAGT
GTTATCACTCATGGTTATGGCAGCACTGCATAATTCTCTTACTGTCATGCCATCCGTAAGATGCTTTTCT
GTGACTGGTGAGTACTCAACCAAGTCATTCTGAGAATAGTGTATGCGGCGACCGAGTTGCTCTTGCCCGG
CGTCAATACGGGATAATACCGCGCCACATAGCAGAACTTTAAAAGTGCTCATCATTGGAAAACGTTCTTC
GGGGCGAAAACTCTCAAGGATCTTACCGCTGTTGAGATCCAGTTCGATGTAACCCACTCGTGCACCCAAC
TGATCTTCAGCATCTTTTACTTTCACCAGCGTTTCTGGGTGAGCAAAAACAGGAAGGCAAAATGCCGCAA
AAAAGGGAATAAGGGCGACACGGAAATGTTGAATACTCATACTCTTCCTTTTTCAATATTATTGAAGCAT
TTATCAGGGTTATTGTCTCATGAGCGGATACATATTTGAATGTATTTAGAAAAATAAACAAATAGGGGTT
CCGCGCACATTTCCCCGAAAAGTGCCAC
